Addgene plasmid #240292: pHnS KI;Actb Donor;3xV5 KO;Dlg4
Purpose: KI:Actb Donor:3xV5 KO:Dlg4
Depositing lab: Yuki Ogawa. Depositing organization: Baylor College of Medicine.
Backbone
  Vector backbone: pHnS
  Vector type: AAV
Growth in bacteria
  Bacterial resistance: Ampicillin, 100 μg/mL
  Growth temperature: 37°C
  Growth strain: NEB Stable
  Copy number: High Copy
Gene/Insert
  Gene/Insert name: KI gRNA for Actb
  gRNA/shRNA sequence: KI gRNA for Actb: CGCAGCGATATCGTCATCCA, KO gRNAs for PSD95: #1 AGGCGGATCGTGATCCATCG, #2 CCGCAATGCCAGTCACGAAC#3 CGTCATGCACGAGGATGCCG
  Species: Other
  Mutation: NA
  Cloning method: Ligation Independent Cloning
Terms and licenses: Academic/Nonprofit Terms; Industry Terms: Not Available to Industry
How to cite: pHnS KI;Actb Donor;3xV5 KO;Dlg4 was a gift from Yuki Ogawa (Addgene plasmid # 240292 ; http://n2t.net/addgene:240292 ; RRID:Addgene_240292)
