[The description below was written by a language model from this plasmid's Addgene catalogue record and pLannotate feature annotations shown in this document.]
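Description:
pHnS KI;Actb Donor;3xV5 KO;Dlg4 is an AAV transfer plasmid built on the pHnS backbone that combines CRISPR guide RNAs for epitope-tag knock-in at one gene with guides for knockout of another. According to the catalogue entry, it carries one knock-in gRNA directed at Actb (β-actin), a 3xV5 epitope tag donor, and three knockout gRNAs directed at Dlg4, which encodes PSD-95. The intended logic is that a single AAV genome both labels endogenous β-actin with V5 and disrupts PSD-95 in the same transduced cells. No Cas9 coding sequence is annotated, so the nuclease is presumably provided separately. The record lists the species only as "Other" and does not describe the target organism or cell type.

The feature table for the 4,801-nt sequence shows AAV2 inverted terminal repeats (one complete, the other detected only as fragments) flanking the payload, which allows it to be packaged into recombinant AAV. Between them lie human U6 and H1 RNA polymerase III promoters and S. pyogenes tracrRNA/scaffold sequences, consistent with sgRNA expression cassettes. Only two promoters and two scaffolds were annotated, so how all four guides are driven cannot be determined from the table. A V5 tag fragment on the reverse strand near the right ITR corresponds to the donor, and a single loxP site is also present, though its role is not stated. Outside the ITRs, the plasmid has a high-copy ColE1/pUC origin, an f1 origin, and an ampicillin resistance gene under its own promoter for propagation and selection in E. coli. A recombination-deficient strain is listed for growth, as is usual for keeping ITRs stable.
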