Features (pLannotate 1.2.2; 16 found; start..end, strand, type, name):
     12..39      +  repeat_region  AAV2 ITR (fragment): inverted terminal repeat of adeno-associated virus serotype 2 inverted
     68..95      +  repeat_region  AAV2 ITR (fragment): inverted terminal repeat of adeno-associated virus serotype 2 inverted
    489..556     +  misc_RNA       tracrRNA (fragment): trans-activating CRISPR RNA for the Streptococcus pyogenes CRISPR/Cas9 system
    778..811     +  protein_bind   loxP: Cre-mediated recombination occurs in the 8-bp core sequence (GCATACAT). Cre recombinase
   1060..1297    +  promoter       U6 promoter: RNA polymerase III promoter for human U6 snRNA
   1455..1669    +  promoter       H1 promoter: human H1 RNA promoter
   1695..1787    +  ncRNA          tracrRNA: Accession: RF02348 - Trans-activating crRNA
   1856..1878    -  CDS            V5 tag (fragment): epitope tag from simian virus 5
   2064..2204    +  repeat_region  AAV2 ITR: inverted terminal repeat of adeno-associated virus serotype 2 inverted
   2209..2260    -  misc_feature   bom (fragment): basis of mobility region from pBR322
   2279..2734    +  rep_origin     f1 ori (sequence partly withheld): f1 bacteriophage origin of replication; arrow indicates direction of (+) strand synthesis
   2735..2784    -  misc_feature   bom (fragment): basis of mobility region from pBR322
   2886..2921    -  CDS            rop (fragment): Rop protein, which maintains plasmids at low copy number; rop
   3016..3120    +  promoter       AmpR promoter: bla
   3121..3981    +  CDS            AmpR: β-lactamase; bla; confers resistance to ampicillin, carbenicillin, and related antibiotics
   4152..4740    +  rep_origin     ori: high-copy-number ColE1/pMB1/pBR322/pUC origin of replication
>Addgene plasmid #240292 | pHnS KI;Actb Donor;3xV5 KO;Dlg4 | addgene full sequence | sequence record 478297 | Addgene NGS Result
CCTGCAGGCAGCTGCGCGCTCGCTCGCTCACTGAGGCCGCCCGGGCGTCGGGCGACCTTTGGTCGCCCGG
CCTCAGTGAGCGAGCGAGCGCGCAGAGAGGGAGTGGCCAACTCCATCACTAGGGGTTCCTGCGGCCGCCG
GTAGGTCCCTCGACGTTAACCGTGACCGAGCTTGTCTGCCCGCGCAGTCCACTAGACAGACGCGCAGAGG
TCGGGCGGGCCTAGGGCCAATTTCCCATGGTTCCCTTCATTTGCATATATGATGTAATAAGGTTATGGAG
ACTATTAAACTTAGCCCTAATCAAACTATATGATGATAATGTGTGTGGTACAAAAGGTCATAACTTATTA
TATACTTTGAAACTTAAAAAAGGGTTACAGTTTAGTCACCATAACTGTAAAATTTTTTCTATTCTTAGCT
TTATATAGTTCTTGAGAGGCCATGTTTATGAGGCGGATCGTGATCCATCGGTTTAAGAGCTAAGCTGGAA
ACAGCATAGCAAGTTTAAATAAGGCTAGTCCGTTATCAACTTGAAAAAGTGGCACCGAGTCGGTGCTTTT
TTTCCAGTCTGACTATCACGATGGATCCGACGCGCCATCTCTAGGCCCGCGCCGGCCCCCTCGCACGGAC
TTGTGGGAGAAGCTCGGCTACTCCCCTGCCCCGGTTAATTTGCATATAATATTTCCTAGTAACTATAGAG
GCTTAATGTGCGATAAAAGACAGATAATCTGTTCTTTTTAATACTAGCTACATTTTACATGATAGGCTTG
GATTTCTATAACTTCGTATAGCATACATTATACGAAGTTATAAACAGCACAAAAGGAAACTCACCCTAAC
TGTAAAGTAATTGTGTGTTTTGAGACTATAAGTATCCCTTGGAGAACCACCTTGTTGCCGCAATGCCAGT
CACGAACGTTTGAGAGCTAAGCAGAAAGCTGCATAGCAAGTTCAAATAAGGCTAGTCCGTACACAACTTG
AAAAAGTGGCAGCCGAGTCGGCTGCTTTTTTTGCTCGAATCTACACTCAGCTATGGCGCGCCCCAAGGTC
GGGCAGGAAGAGGGCCTATTTCCCATGATTCCTTCATATTTGCATATACGATACAAGGCTGTTAGAGAGA
TAATTGGAATTAATTTGACTGTAAACACAAAGATATTAGTACAAAATACGTGACGTAGAAAGTAATAATT
TCTTGGGTAGTTTGCAGTTTTAAAATTATGTTTTAAAATGGACTATCATATGCTTACCGTAACTTGAAAG
TATTTCGATTTCTTGGCTTTATATATCTTGTGGAAAGCCAGAAACATGCGTCATGCACGAGGATGCCGGT
TTCAGAGCTAAGCACAAGAGTGCATAGCAAGTTGAAATAAGGCTAGTCCGTTTACAACTTGAAAAAGTGG
CACCCGAGTCGGGTGCTTTTTTTCTCGAGTACTAGGATCCATTAGGCGGTCTAGGAACGCTGACGTCATC
AACCCGCTCCAAGGAATCGCGGGCCCAGTGTCACTAGGCGGGAACACCCAGCGCGCGTGCGCCCTGGCAG
GAAGATGGCTGTGAGGGACAGGGGAGTGGCGCCCTGCAATATTTGCATGTCGCTATGTGTTCTGGGAAAT
CACCATAAACGTGAAATGTCTTTGGATTTGGGAATCTTATAAGTTCTGTATGAGACCACCACCGCGCAGC
GATATCGTCATCCAGTTTAAGAGCTAAGCTCAGAAGAGCATAGCAAGTTTAAATAAGGCTAGTCCGTACT
CAACTTGAAAAAGTGGCAGCCGAGTCGGCTGCTTTTTTTGGTCTGAGACGCCGCGCCATGGATGACGATA
TCGCTGCGGTGATCCCCGTGGAGTCCAGGCCCAACAGAGGGTTAGGGATAGGCTTACCTTGTTGCTGTGT
GCTATCCAGACCGAGAAGTGGGTTTGGAATGGGCTTACCCTGCTGCTGAGTACTATCAAGTCCAAGGAGG
GGGTTCGGTATAGGTTTTCCCATGGTGGCCTCGAGTAGCTAGCTAGCTAGCCCCATGGATGACGATATCG
CTGCGCACGCGTGTGTCTAGACTGCGCGGCCGCAGGAACCCCTAGTGATGGAGTTGGCCACTCCCTCTCT
GCGCGCTCGCTCGCTCACTGAGGCCGGGCGACCAAAGGTCGCCCGACGCCCGGGCTTTGCCCGGGCGGCC
TCAGTGAGCGAGCGAGCGCGCAGCTGCCTGCAGGGGCGCCTGATGCGGTATTTTCTCCTTACGCATCTGT
GCGGTATTTCACACCGCATA
[95 nt withheld, positions 2261-2355]
T
[46 nt withheld, positions 2357-2402]
C
[141 nt withheld, positions 2404-2544]
CCTTTGACGTTGGAGTCCACGTTCTTT
[37 nt withheld, positions 2572-2608]
ACTCTATCTCGGGCTATTCTTTTGATTTATAAGGGATTTTGCCGATTTCGGTCTATTGGTTAAAAAATGA
GCTGATTTAACAAAAATTTAACGCGAATTTTAACAAAATATTAACGTTTACAATTTTATGGTGCACTCTC
AGTACAATCTGCTCTGATGCCGCATAGTTAAGCCAGCCCCGACACCCGCCAACACCCGCTGACGCGCCCT
GACGGGCTTGTCTGCTCCCGGCATCCGCTTACAGACAAGCTGTGACCGTCTCCGGGAGCTGCATGTGTCA
GAGGTTTTCACCGTCATCACCGAAACGCGCGAGACGAAAGGGCCTCGTGATACGCCTATTTTTATAGGTT
AATGTCATGATAATAATGGTTTCTTAGACGTCAGGTGGCACTTTTCGGGGAAATGTGCGCGGAACCCCTA
TTTGTTTATTTTTCTAAATACATTCAAATATGTATCCGCTCATGAGACAATAACCCTGATAAATGCTTCA
ATAATATTGAAAAAGGAAGAGTATGAGTATTCAACATTTCCGTGTCGCCCTTATTCCCTTTTTTGCGGCA
TTTTGCCTTCCTGTTTTTGCTCACCCAGAAACGCTGGTGAAAGTAAAAGATGCTGAAGATCAGTTGGGTG
CACGAGTGGGTTACATCGAACTGGATCTCAACAGCGGTAAGATCCTTGAGAGTTTTCGCCCCGAAGAACG
TTTTCCAATGATGAGCACTTTTAAAGTTCTGCTATGTGGCGCGGTATTATCCCGTATTGACGCCGGGCAA
GAGCAACTCGGTCGCCGCATACACTATTCTCAGAATGACTTGGTTGAGTACTCACCAGTCACAGAAAAGC
ATCTTACGGATGGCATGACAGTAAGAGAATTATGCAGTGCTGCCATAACCATGAGTGATAACACTGCGGC
CAACTTACTTCTGACAACGATCGGAGGACCGAAGGAGCTAACCGCTTTTTTGCACAACATGGGGGATCAT
GTAACTCGCCTTGATCGTTGGGAACCGGAGCTGAATGAAGCCATACCAAACGACGAGCGTGACACCACGA
TGCCTGTAGCAATGGCAACAACGTTGCGCAAACTATTAACTGGCGAACTACTTACTCTAGCTTCCCGGCA
ACAATTAATAGACTGGATGGAGGCGGATAAAGTTGCAGGACCACTTCTGCGCTCGGCCCTTCCGGCTGGC
TGGTTTATTGCTGATAAATCTGGAGCCGGTGAGCGTGGGTCTCGCGGTATCATTGCAGCACTGGGGCCAG
ATGGTAAGCCCTCCCGTATCGTAGTTATCTACACGACGGGGAGTCAGGCAACTATGGATGAACGAAATAG
ACAGATCGCTGAGATAGGTGCCTCACTGATTAAGCATTGGTAACTGTCAGACCAAGTTTACTCATATATA
CTTTAGATTGATTTAAAACTTCATTTTTAATTTAAAAGGATCTAGGTGAAGATCCTTTTTGATAATCTCA
TGACCAAAATCCCTTAACGTGAGTTTTCGTTCCACTGAGCGTCAGACCCCGTAGAAAAGATCAAAGGATC
TTCTTGAGATCCTTTTTTTCTGCGCGTAATCTGCTGCTTGCAAACAAAAAAACCACCGCTACCAGCGGTG
GTTTGTTTGCCGGATCAAGAGCTACCAACTCTTTTTCCGAAGGTAACTGGCTTCAGCAGAGCGCAGATAC
CAAATACTGTTCTTCTAGTGTAGCCGTAGTTAGGCCACCACTTCAAGAACTCTGTAGCACCGCCTACATA
CCTCGCTCTGCTAATCCTGTTACCAGTGGCTGCTGCCAGTGGCGATAAGTCGTGTCTTACCGGGTTGGAC
TCAAGACGATAGTTACCGGATAAGGCGCAGCGGTCGGGCTGAACGGGGGGTTCGTGCACACAGCCCAGCT
TGGAGCGAACGACCTACACCGAACTGAGATACCTACAGCGTGAGCTATGAGAAAGCGCCACGCTTCCCGA
AGGGAGAAAGGCGGACAGGTATCCGGTAAGCGGCAGGGTCGGAACAGGAGAGCGCACGAGGGAGCTTCCA
GGGGGAAACGCCTGGTATCTTTATAGTCCTGTCGGGTTTCGCCACCTCTGACTTGAGCGTCGATTTTTGT
GATGCTCGTCAGGGGGGCGGAGCCTATGGAAAAACGCCAGCAACGCGGCCTTTTTACGGTTCCTGGCCTT
TTGCTGGCCTTTTGCTCACATGT
